>Addgene plasmid #241074 | pDMJ2-SARS-CoV-2-Spike (BA.2.75-3a) | addgene full sequence | sequence record 486199 | Addgene NGS Result
ATGTTCGTGTTTCTGGTTCTTCTTCCCCTGGTGTCTAGTCAGTGCGTCAACTTGATCACGCGAACACAGA
GCTACACCAATTCCTTTACACGAGGCGTCTACTATCCCGACAAGGTGTTCCGAAGCAGTGTTTTGCACTC
CACGCAGGACCTTTTCTTGCCCTTCTTCTCAAATGTGACTTGGTTTCATGCAATACACGTATCCGGGACT
AATGGCACTAAGAGATTCGACAATCCCGTGTTGCCTTTTAACGACGGCGTGTATTTTGCCAGTACAGAAA
AGAGCAATATTATCCGGGGATGGATCTTCGGCACGACTCTGGATAGTAAAACACAATCCCTGCTGATCGT
GAATAATGCGACAAACGTCGTCATAAAAGTCTGCGAGTTCCAGTTCTGCAACGACCCTTTCCTCGACGTG
TATTACCATGAGAACAATAAATCTCGGATGGAAAGTGAGCTGCGCGTGTACTCCAGTGCAAATAACTGTA
CTTTTGAGTACGTAAGCCAGCCTTTCCTGATGGACCTCGAAGGGAAACAGGGGAACTTTAAGAACCTGCG
CGAATTCGTGTTCAAGAACATCGACGGTTATTTTAAAATATACAGCAAGCACACCCCTGTGAACCTGGGC
AGAGATTTGCCACAAGGTTTTAGCGCCCTGGAACCCCTCGTGGACCTTCCTATCGGCATCAACATCACGC
GCTTCCAAACTCTGCTCGCACTGCATCGGTCTTATCTGACCCCTGGAGATTCATCCTCAAGCTGGACCGC
GGGTGCTGCTGCATATTATGTGGGATATCTGCAGCCTAGGACCTTCCTGCTCAAATACAACGAGAACGGC
ACCATCACTGACGCTGTTGATTGCGCGCTGGACCCATTGTCTGAAACCAAATGCACACTGAAAAGCTTCA
CAGTCGAGAAGGGCATTTACCAGACGAGCAACTTCAGAGTTCAGCCCACAGAGAGCATCGTTCGCTTCCC
CAACATTACCAATTTGTGCCCATTCCACGAGGTCTTTAACGCAACTACCTTTGCCAGTGTTTACGCCTGG
AACAGGAAACGGATATCCAATTGCGTGGCCGATTACAGCGTACTGTACAATTTCGCTCCCTTTTTCGCCT
TTAAATGCTACGGTGTCTCCCCTACGAAGCTGAATGATCTGTGCTTTACTAATGTCTATGCGGACAGCTT
CGTTATTAGAGGTAACGAGGTCAGCCAAATCGCCCCAGGGCAGACTGGAAACATAGCCGACTACAATTAC
AAACTGCCAGATGATTTCACCGGCTGCGTCATCGCCTGGAACTCCAATAAGCTCGATAGTAAAGTGAGCG
GCAATTACAACTATCTCTATAGGCTGTTTCGAAAGAGCAAGCTGAAACCTTTTGAGCGGGACATTTCAAC
AGAGATCTACCAGGCCGGAAACAAGCCCTGCAACGGGGTCGCCGGGTTCAATTGTTACTTCCCGCTGCAA
CGGTATGGATTTCGGCCGACTTACGGCGTTGGCCACCAGCCATATCGGGTGGTGGTGCTGTCATTTGAGC
TGCTTCATGCGCCTGCTACAGTATGTGGGCCTAAACTGTCTACCAATCTGGTGAAAAATAAGTGCGTGAA
CTTCAACTTCAATGGCCTCACCGGGACAGGCGTGTTGACAGAATCCAATAAGAAATTCCTGCCATTCCAG
CAGTTCGGCAGGGATATCGCAGACACGACCGATGCGGTGCGAGATCCCCAGACATTGGAGATTCTGGACA
TTACTCCTTGTTCTTTTGGAGGAGTGAGTGTTATTACTCCCGGCACAAATACCTCAAATCAAGTCGCTGT
GCTGTATCAAGGTGTAAACTGTACCGAGGTCCCCGTGGCTATTCACGCCGACCAGCTGACCCCAACATGG
CGGGTATACAGCACCGGTTCTAATGTATTCCAGACCAGAGCCGGCTGCCTCATTGGAGCCGAGTACGTGA
ACAACTCTTATGAATGTGATATACCGATTGGAGCAGGTATCTGCGCCTCTTATCAGACCCAGACAAAGAG
CCACAGAAGGGCTAGGAGCGTGGCCTCCCAGTCCATAATCGCCTATACAATGTCACTGGGGGCTGAAAAT
TCAGTGGCATACAGTAACAACTCTATCGCTATCCCCACAAATTTTACCATCTCTGTGACTACAGAGATCC
TGCCAGTGTCTATGACTAAAACCTCCGTGGACTGTACCATGTACATCTGTGGTGATAGCACCGAATGTTC
CAACCTGCTCCTGCAGTACGGCAGCTTCTGCACACAGCTGAAGAGGGCACTGACAGGAATCGCCGTCGAA
CAGGATAAGAACACTCAGGAGGTGTTTGCGCAGGTTAAGCAGATTTACAAGACGCCACCAATCAAGTACT
TCGGTGGGTTCAATTTCTCTCAAATTCTGCCTGATCCTTCTAAGCCATCTAAGCGGAGCTTTATAGAGGA
TTTGCTCTTTAATAAGGTGACCCTCGCCGATGCTGGATTTATTAAGCAGTATGGCGACTGTTTGGGAGAC
ATTGCTGCTCGCGATCTGATATGTGCCCAGAAATTCAACGGGCTGACCGTACTCCCACCGCTGCTCACTG
ATGAGATGATCGCACAATATACCAGCGCCCTGCTGGCCGGCACTATTACATCCGGCTGGACGTTCGGAGC
AGGAGCCGCACTGCAAATACCTTTTGCCATGCAGATGGCATATCGCTTCAATGGGATCGGGGTGACCCAG
AACGTCCTGTACGAAAACCAGAAACTTATCGCTAACCAGTTCAATTCCGCCATTGGTAAAATCCAGGACA
GCTTGAGTTCCACAGCCAGCGCCCTCGGGAAATTGCAAGATGTAGTCAATCACAATGCACAAGCCCTGAA
TACTCTCGTCAAGCAACTGTCATCCAAGTTCGGTGCTATATCCTCCGTGCTGAATGATATCCTTAGTAGA
TTGGATAAGGTGGAGGCAGAAGTCCAGATCGACCGGCTTATTACTGGAAGGCTGCAGAGTCTGCAGACGT
ACGTCACGCAGCAGCTTATCAGAGCCGCCGAGATTAGAGCATCTGCGAATCTGGCTGCTACAAAGATGAG
TGAATGCGTGCTCGGGCAATCAAAGCGGGTCGACTTTTGTGGGAAGGGGTACCACCTCATGAGCTTCCCC
CAATCCGCCCCACATGGCGTTGTGTTCCTGCATGTTACTTACGTTCCCGCTCAAGAGAAGAACTTTACTA
CCGCTCCGGCGATCTGCCACGACGGTAAGGCACACTTTCCACGCGAAGGCGTCTTTGTTAGCAATGGAAC
ACACTGGTTTGTTACCCAGAGGAACTTTTATGAGCCCCAGATAATCACAACCGACAACACATTCGTATCT
GGGAACTGTGACGTAGTTATTGGGATCGTGAACAACACCGTGTACGATCCTCTCCAACCGGAACTTGACT
CTTTCAAGGAGGAACTGGATAAGTACTTTAAGAATCACACCTCACCCGATGTTGACCTCGGCGACATTTC
AGGAATTAATGCTAGCGTGGTGAACATCCAGAAAGAGATTGATAGACTTAACGAAGTGGCCAAGAACCTC
AACGAATCACTTATTGACCTGCAGGAGCTGGGAAAATATGAGCAGTACATTAAATGGCCTTGGTACATTT
GGCTGGGCTTTATAGCAGGCCTGATCGCTATCGTCATGGTGACCATCATGCTTTGTTGTATGACTAGCTG
CTGCAGCTGCCTCAAGGGCTGTTGTAGCTGCGGCTCTTGCTGTAAATAATGATGAGGATCCAGATCTGCT
GTGCCTTCTAGTTGCCAGCCATCTGTTGTTTGCCCCTCCCCCGTGCCTTCCTTGACCCTGGAAGGTGCCA
CTCCCACTGTCCTTTCCTAATAAAATGAGGAAATTGCATCGCATTGTCTGAGTAGGTGTCATTCTATTCT
GGGGGGTGGGGTGGGGCAGGACAGCAAGGGGGAGGATTGGGAAGACAATAGCAGGCATGCTGGGGATGCG
GTGGGCTCTATGGGTACCCAGGTGCTGAAGAATTGACCCGGTTCCTCCTGGGCCAGAAAGAAGCAGGCAC
ATCCCCTTCTCTGTGACACACCCTGTCCACGCCCCTGGTTCTTAGTTCCAGCCCCACTCATAGGACACTC
ATAGCTCAGGAGGGCTCCGCCTTCAATCCCACCCGCTAAAGTACTTGGAGCGGTCTCTCCCTCCCTCATC
AGCCCACCAAACCAAACCTAGCCTCCAAGAGTGGGAAGAAATTAAAGCAAGATAGGCTATTAAGTGCAGA
GGGAGAGAAAATGCCTCCAACATGTGAGGAAGTAATGAGAGAAATCATAGAATTTTAAGGCCATGATTTA
AGGCCAATCGGAAAGAACATGTGAGCAAAAGGCCAGCAAAAGGCCAGGAACCGTAAAAAGGCCGCGTTGC
TGGCGTTTTTCCATAGGCTCCGCCCCCCTGACGAGCATCACAAAAATCGACGCTCAAGTCAGAGGTGGCG
AAACCCGACAGGACTATAAAGATACCAGGCGTTTCCCCCTGGAAGCTCCCTCGTGCGCTCTCCTGTTCCG
ACCCTGCCGCTTACCGGATACCTGTCCGCCTTTCTCCCTTCGGGAAGCGTGGCGCTTTCTCATAGCTCAC
GCTGTAGGTATCTCAGTTCGGTGTAGGTCGTTCGCTCCAAGCTGGGCTGTGTGCACGAACCCCCCGTTCA
GCCCGACCGCTGCGCCTTATCCGGTAACTATCGTCTTGAGTCCAACCCGGTAAGACACGACTTATCGCCA
CTGGCAGCAGCCACTGGTAACAGGATTAGCAGAGCGAGGTATGTAGGCGGTGCTACAGAGTTCTTGAAGT
GGTGGCCTAACTACGGCTACACTAGAAGAACAGTATTTGGTATCTGCGCTCTGCTGAAGCCAGTTACCTT
CGGAAAAAGAGTTGGTAGCTCTTGATCCGGCAAACAAACCACCGCTGGTAGCGGTGGTTTTTTTGTTTGC
AAGCAGCAGATTACGCGCAGAAAAAAAGGATCTCAAGAAGATCCTTTGATCTTTTCTACGGGGTCTGACG
CTCAGTGGAACGAAAACTCACGTTAAGGGATTTTGGTCATGAGATTATCAAAAAGGATCTTCACCTAGAT
CCTTTTAAATTAAAAATGAAGTTTTAAATCAATCTAAAGTATATATGAGTAAACTTGGTCTGACAGTTAC
CAATGCTTAATCAGTGAGGCACCTATCTCAGCGATCTGTCTATTTCGTTCATCCATAGTTGCCTGACTCC
CCGTCGTGTAGATAACTACGATACGGGAGGGCTTACCATCTGGCCCCAGTGCTGCAATGATACCGCGAGA
CCCACGCTCACCGGCTCCAGATTTATCAGCAATAAACCAGCCAGCCGGAAGGGCCGAGCGCAGAAGTGGT
CCTGCAACTTTATCCGCCTCCATCCAGTCTATTAATTGTTGCCGGGAAGCTAGAGTAAGTAGTTCGCCAG
TTAATAGTTTGCGCAACGTTGTTGCCATTGCTACAGGCATCGTGGTGTCACGCTCGTCGTTTGGTATGGC
TTCATTCAGCTCCGGTTCCCAACGATCAAGGCGAGTTACATGATCCCCCATGTTGTGCAAAAAAGCGGTT
AGCTCCTTCGGTCCTCCGATCGTTGTCAGAAGTAAGTTGGCCGCAGTGTTATCACTCATGGTTATGGCAG
CACTGCATAATTCTCTTACTGTCATGCCATCCGTAAGATGCTTTTCTGTGACTGGTGAGTACTCAACCAA
GTCATTCTGAGAATAGTGTATGCGGCGACCGAGTTGCTCTTGCCCGGCGTCAATACGGGATAATACCGCG
CCACATAGCAGAACTTTAAAAGTGCTCATCATTGGAAAACGTTCTTCGGGGCGAAAACTCTCAAGGATCT
TACCGCTGTTGAGATCCAGTTCGATGTAACCCACTCGTGCACCCAACTGATCTTCAGCATCTTTTACTTT
CACCAGCGTTTCTGGGTGAGCAAAAACAGGAAGGCAAAATGCCGCAAAAAAGGGAATAAGGGCGACACGG
AAATGTTGAATACTCATACTCTTCCTTTTTCAATATTATTGAAGCATTTATCAGGGTTATTGTCTCATGA
GCGGATACATATTTGAATGTATTTAGAAAAATAAACAAATAGGGGTTCCGCGCACATTTCCCCGAAAAGT
GCCACCTGACGTCCCAATGATTGCACCATATGCGGTGTGAAATACCGCACAGATGCGTAAGGAGAAAATA
CCGCATCAGATTGGCTATTGGCCATTGCATACGTTGTATCCATATCATAATATGTACATTTATATTGGCT
CATGTCCAACATTACCGCCATGTTGACATTGATTATTGACTAGTTATTAATAGTAATCAATTACGGGGTC
ATTAGTTCATAGCCCATATATGGAGTTCCGCGTTACATAACTTACGGTAAATGGCCCGCCTGGCTGACCG
CCCAACGACCCCCGCCCATTGACGTCAATAATGACGTATGTTCCCATAGTAACGCCAATAGGGACTTTCC
ATTGACGTCAATGGGTGGAGTATTTACGGTAAACTGCCCACTTGGCAGTACATCAAGTGTATCATATGCC
AAGTACGCCCCCTATTGACGTCAATGACGGTAAATGGCCCGCCTGGCATTATGCCCAGTACATGACCTTA
TGGGACTTTCCTACTTGGCAGTACATCTACGTATTAGTCATCGCTATTACCATGGTGATGCGGTTTTGGC
AGTACATCAATGGGCGTGGATAGCGGTTTGACTCACGGGGATTTCCAAGTCTCCACCCCATTGACGTCAA
TGGGAGTTTGTTTTGGCACCAAAATCAACGGGACTTTCCAAAATGTCGTAACAACTCCGCCCCATTGACG
CAAATGGGCGGTAGGCGTGTACGGTGGGAGGTCTATATAAGCAGAGCTCGTTTAGTGAACCGTCAGATCG
CCTGGAGACGCCATCCACGCTGTTTTGACCTCCATAGAAGACACCGGGACCGATCCAGCCTCCATCGGCT
CGCATCTCTCCTTCACGCGCCCGCCGCCCTACCTGAGGCCGCCATCCACGCCGGTTGAGTCGCGTTCTGC
CGCCTCCCGCCTGTGGTGCCTCCTGAACTGCGTCCGCCGTCTAGGTAAGTTTAAAGCTCAGGTCGAGACC
GGGCCTTTGTCCGGCGCTCCCTTGGAGCCTACCTAGACTCAGCCGGCTCTCCACGCTTTGCCTGACCCTG
CTTGCTCAACTCTAGTTAACGGTGGAGGGCAGTGTAGTCTGAGCAGTACTCGTTGCTGCCGCGCGCGCCA
CCAGACATAATAGCTGACAGACTAACAGACTGTTCCTTTCCATGGGTCTTTTCTGCAGTCACCGTCGTCG
ACACGTGTGATCAGATATCGCGGCCGCTCTAGA
Features (pLannotate 1.2.2; 10 found; start..end, strand, type, name):
      1..3756    +  CDS            S: SPIKE_SARS2 - Experimental evidence at protein level: Swiss-Prot protein existence level 1. [Spike glycoprotein]: May down-regulate host tetherin (BST2) by lysosomal degradation, thereby counteracting its antiviral activity. From Severe acute respiratory syndrome coronavirus 2 (2019-nCoV) (SARS-CoV-2).
   3779..4003    +  polyA_signal   bGH poly(A) signal: bovine growth hormone polyadenylation signal
   4418..5006    -  rep_origin     ori: high-copy-number ColE1/pMB1/pBR322/pUC origin of replication
   5177..6037    -  CDS            AmpR: β-lactamase; bla; confers resistance to ampicillin, carbenicillin, and related antibiotics
   6038..6142    -  promoter       AmpR promoter: bla
   6182..6239    +  misc_feature   bom (fragment): basis of mobility region from pBR322
   6325..6704    +  enhancer       CMV enhancer: human cytomegalovirus immediate early enhancer
   6705..6908    +  promoter       CMV promoter: human cytomegalovirus (CMV) immediate early promoter
   6997..7224    +  LTR            5' LTR (truncated) (fragment): truncated 5' long terminal repeat (LTR) from human T-cell leukemia virus (HTLV) type 1
   7228..7338    +  intron         CMV intron (fragment): modified intron A from human cytomegalovirus
