[The description below was written by a language model from this plasmid's Addgene catalogue record and pLannotate feature annotations shown in this document.]
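Description:
pDMJ2-SARS-CoV-2-Spike (BA.2.75-3a) is a 7,383 bp mammalian expression plasmid built on the pDMJ2 backbone that encodes a variant SARS-CoV-2 spike glycoprotein for producing spike-pseudotyped virus particles. It is propagated in E. coli as a high-copy plasmid through a ColE1/pUC-type origin and selected with ampicillin via a β-lactamase gene driven by its own bla promoter; a short fragment of the pBR322 basis-of-mobility region is also annotated. No mammalian selection marker or reporter appears in the feature table, consistent with use by transient transfection.

The spike open reading frame, made by gene synthesis, spans about 3.75 kb and is followed by the bovine growth hormone polyadenylation signal. On the circular map, transcription is driven by the human cytomegalovirus immediate-early enhancer and promoter, followed by a fragment of the HTLV-1 5' LTR and a fragment of modified CMV intron A. These leader elements lie just upstream of the coding sequence and are commonly combined with the CMV promoter to boost mRNA processing and expression levels. The insert carries the set of substitutions and the residue 24–26 deletion that define the Omicron BA.2.75 lineage (including G446S, N460K, D614G, N679K and P681H), listed together with R346T, S494R and K529L, which appear to be the additional changes that give the "3a" designation, although the record does not explain the naming. No epitope tags are annotated. The associated publication concerns computationally designed proteins that mimic antibody immune evasion in viral evolution. The plasmid would typically be co-transfected with packaging and reporter constructs so that the resulting particles display this spike, for example for entry or neutralization assays, though the record does not specify the pseudotyping system.
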