Addgene plasmid #241074: pDMJ2-SARS-CoV-2-Spike (BA.2.75-3a)
Purpose: Expresses SARS-CoV-2 spike (BA.2.75-3a) protein for creating pseudotyped virus
Depositing lab: Jeremy Luban. Depositing organization: University of Massachusetts, Worcester. Publication: Computationally designed proteins mimic antibody immune evasion in viral evolution. Youssef N, Gurev S, Ghantous F, Brock KP, Jaimes JA, Thadani NN, Dauphin A, Sherman AC, Yurkovetskiy L, Soto D, Estanboulieh R, Kotzen B, Notin P, Kollasch AW, Cohen AA, Dross SE, Erasmus J, Fuller DH, Bjorkman PJ, Lemieux JE, Luban J, Seaman MS, Marks DS. Immunity. 2025 May 6:S1074-7613(25)00178-5. doi: 10.1016/j.immuni.2025.04.015. PubMed 40345199.
Backbone
  Vector backbone: pDMJ2
  Vector type: Mammalian Expression
Growth in bacteria
  Bacterial resistance: Ampicillin, 100 μg/mL
  Growth temperature: 37°C
  Growth strain: DH5alpha
  Copy number: High Copy
Gene/Insert
  Gene/Insert name: Spike (BA.2.75-3a)
  Species: SARS-CoV-2
  Mutation: R346T,S494R,K529L,T19I,L24del,P25del,P26del,A27S,G142D,K147E,W152R,F157L,I210V,V213G,G257S,G339H,S371F,S373P,S375F,T376A,D405N,R408S,K417N,N440K,G446S,N460K,S477N,T478K,E484A,Q498R,N501Y,Y505H,D614G,H655Y,N679K,P681H,N764K,D796Y,Q954H,N969K
  Entrez Gene: S (a.k.a. GU280_gp02, spike glycoprotein)
  Cloning method: Gene Synthesis
Terms and licenses: Academic/Nonprofit Terms; Industry Terms: Not Available to Industry
How to cite: pDMJ2-SARS-CoV-2-Spike (BA.2.75-3a) was a gift from Jeremy Luban (Addgene plasmid # 241074 ; http://n2t.net/addgene:241074 ; RRID:Addgene_241074)
